Addgene plasmid #79965: pCMV-EPN-50
Purpose: Myr1-4GS-O3-33-myc-Late1
Depositing lab: Neil King. Depositing organization: University of Washington. Publication: Designed proteins induce the formation of nanocage-containing extracellular vesicles. Votteler J, Ogohara C, Yi S, Hsia Y, Nattermann U, Belnap DM, King NP, Sundquist WI. Nature. 2016 Dec 8;540(7632):292-295. doi: 10.1038/nature20607. Epub 2016 Nov 30. PubMed 27919066.
Backbone
  Vector backbone: pCMV
  Backbone size w/o insert (bp): 5443
  Modifications to backbone: Inserts were cloned into the Kpn1 and Xho1 sites
  Vector type: Mammalian Expression, Bacterial Expression
  Selectable markers: Neomycin (select with G418)
Growth in bacteria
  Bacterial resistance: Ampicillin, 100 μg/mL
  Growth temperature: 37°C
  Growth strain: DH5alpha
  Copy number: High Copy
Gene/Insert
  Gene/Insert name: EPN-50
Terms and licenses: Academic/Nonprofit Terms; Industry Terms: Not Available to Industry
How to cite: pCMV-EPN-50 was a gift from Neil King (Addgene plasmid # 79965 ; http://n2t.net/addgene:79965 ; RRID:Addgene_79965)
