[The description below was written by a language model from this plasmid's Addgene catalogue record.]
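Description:
pCMV-EPN-50 is a mammalian expression plasmid built on a pCMV backbone (about 5.4 kb without insert), with the EPN-50 coding sequence cloned between the KpnI and XhoI sites. It is maintained in E. coli as a high-copy plasmid under ampicillin selection, and it carries a neomycin resistance marker that allows G418 selection of transfected mammalian cells. The record also lists bacterial expression as a vector type. No feature table is provided, so the promoter is not explicitly recorded; the backbone name implies a cytomegalovirus promoter driving the insert, but the origin of replication, polyadenylation signal and other backbone elements are not stated.

The insert encodes a designed fusion protein summarised in the record as Myr1-4GS-O3-33-myc-Late1. Read in order, this describes an N-terminal myristoylation signal (a membrane-targeting motif), a 4GS element that is presumably a glycine-serine flexible linker, the O3-33 module (a designed self-assembling protein, consistent with the nanocages named in the associated publication title), a myc epitope tag for detection, and a C-terminal "Late1" element, which by its name appears to be a viral-type late domain, a class of short motif that recruits host ESCRT machinery for membrane budding. The combination of membrane binding, self-assembly and a budding signal fits the associated work, which reports that designed proteins induce the formation of nanocage-containing extracellular vesicles. The "EPN" numbering suggests this is one variant in a series of such constructs, and it would typically be transfected into cultured mammalian cells to test vesicle release. The exact sequences and origins of the individual modules are not given in the record.
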