>Addgene plasmid #79965 | pCMV-EPN-50 | addgene partial sequence | sequence record 162131 | CMV-F 5'-CGCAAATGGGCGGTAGGCGTG-3'
TCTCTGGCTAACTAGAGAACCCACTGCTTACTGGCTTATCGAAATTAATACGACTCACTATAGGGAGACC
CAAGCTGGCTAGCGTTTAAACGGGCCCTCTAGAATTATCGATCCGGAGGTACCATGGGTGCGCGTGCGTC
CGGTAGCGGTAGCAGCCAGGCAATTGGTATTCTGGAACTGACCAGCATTGCAGCAGGTATGGAACTGGGT
GATGCAATGCTGAAAAGCGCGAACGTGGATCTGCTGGTGAGCAAAACCATTAGCCCGGGTAAATTTCTGC
TGATGCTGGGCGGTGATATTGGTGCGATTCAGCAGGCGATTGAAACCGGTACCAGCCAGGCGGGCGAACT
GCTGGTGGATAGCCTGGTGCTGGCAAACATTCATCCGAGCGTGCTGCCGGCGATTAGCGGTCTGAACAGC
GTGGATAAGCGTCAGGCGGTGGGTATTGTGGAAACCTGGAGCGTGGCGGCATGTATTAGCGCAGCGGATC
GTGCGGTGAAGGGTAGCAACGTGACCCTGGTGCGTGTGCACATGGCATTTGGTATTGGCGGTAAATGTTA
TATGGTGGTGGCGGGCGATGTGAGCGATGTGGCACTGGCGGTGACCGTGGCAAGCAGCAGCGCAGGCGCA
TACGGTCTGCTGGTGTATGCAAGCCTGATTCCGCGTCCGCATGAAGCAATGTGGCGTCAGATGGTGGAAG
GCCAGAAGCTGATCTCCGAAGAAGACCTGCTGCAGTCTCGTCCGGAACCGACCGCACCGCCGGAAGAATC
TTTCCGTTCTGGTGTTGAAACCACCACGCCACCGCAAAAACAGGAGCCGATCGACAAAGAACTGTACCCG
CTGACCTCTCTGCGTTCTCTGTTCGGTAACGACCCGTCTTCTCAGTGACTCGAGAAGCTTGCTAGCAGAT
CTTTT
