>Addgene plasmid #79965 | pCMV-EPN-50 | addgene partial sequence | sequence record 162132 | Bglob-pA-R 5'-ttttggcagagggaaaaaga-3'
GGGTCGTTACCGAACAGAGAACGCAGAGAGGTCAGCGGGTACAGTTCTTTGTCGATCGGCTCCTGTTTTT
GCGGTGGCGTGGTGGTTTCAACACCAGAACGGAAAGATTCTTCCGGCGGTGCGGTCGGTTCCGGACGAGA
CTGCAGCAGGTCTTCTTCGGAGATCAGCTTCTGGCCTTCCACCATCTGACGCCACATTGCTTCATGCGGA
CGCGGAATCAGGCTTGCATACACCAGCAGACCGTATGCGCCTGCGCTGCTGCTTGCCACGGTCACCGCCA
GTGCCACATCGCTCACATCGCCCGCCACCACCATATAACATTTACCGCCAATACCAAATGCCATGTGCAC
ACGCACCAGGGTCACGTTGCTACCCTTCACCGCACGATCCGCTGCGCTAATACATGCCGCCACGCTCCAG
GTTTCCACAATACCCACCGCCTGACGCTTATCCACGCTGTTCAGACCGCTAATCGCCGGCAGCACGCTCG
GATGAATGTTTGCCAGCACCAGGCTATCCACCAGCAGTTCGCCCGCCTGGCTGGTACCGGTTTCAATCGC
CTGCTGAATCGCACCAATATCACCGCCCAGCATCAGCAGAAATTTACCCGGGCTAATGGTTTTGCTCACC
AGCAGATCCACGTTCGCGCTTTTCAGCATTGCATCACCCAGTTCCATACCTGCTGCAATGCTGGTCAGTT
CCAGAATACCAATTGCCTGGCTGCTACCGCTACCGGACGCACGCGCACCCATGGTACCTCCGGATCGATA
ATTCTAGAGGGCCCGTTTAAACGCTAGCCAGCTTGGGTCTCCCTATAGTGAGTCGTATTAATTTCGATAA
GCCAGTAAGCAGTGGGTTCTCTAGTTAGCCAGAGAGCTCTGCTTATATAGAACCTCCCAACCGTACACGC
CTACCGCCCATTTGCGTCAATGGGGGCGGA
