>Addgene plasmid #79965 | pCMV-EPN-50 | depositor partial sequence | sequence record 162133 | EPN-50
CTAGAATTATCGATCCGGAGGTACCATGGGTGCGCGTGCGTCCGGTAGCGGTAGCAGCCAGGCAATTGGT
ATTCTGGAACTGACCAGCATTGCAGCAGGTATGGAACTGGGTGATGCAATGCTGAAAAGCGCGAACGTGG
ATCTGCTGGTGAGCAAAACCATTAGCCCGGGTAAATTTCTGCTGATGCTGGGCGGTGATATTGGTGCGAT
TCAGCAGGCGATTGAAACCGGTACCAGCCAGGCGGGCGAACTGCTGGTGGATAGCCTGGTGCTGGCAAAC
ATTCATCCGAGCGTGCTGCCGGCGATTAGCGGTCTGAACAGCGTGGATAAGCGTCAGGCGGTGGGTATTG
TGGAAACCTGGAGCGTGGCGGCATGTATTAGCGCAGCGGATCGTGCGGTGAAGGGTAGCAACGTGACCCT
GGTGCGTGTGCACATGGCATTTGGTATTGGCGGTAAATGTTATATGGTGGTGGCGGGCGATGTGAGCGAT
GTGGCACTGGCGGTGACCGTGGCAAGCAGCAGCGCAGGCGCATACGGTCTGCTGGTGTATGCAAGCCTGA
TTCCGCGTCCGCATGAAGCAATGTGGCGTCAGATGGTGGAAGGCCAGAAGCTGATCTCCGAAGAAGACCT
GCTGCAGTCTCGTCCGGAACCGACCGCACCGCCGGAAGAATCTTTCCGTTCTGGTGTTGAAACCACCACG
CCACCGCAAAAACAGGAGCCGATCGACAAAGAACTGTACCCGCTGACCTCTCTGCGTTCTCTGTTCGGTA
ACGACCCGTCTTCTCAGTGACTCGAGAAGCTTGCTAGCAGATCTT
